>Addgene plasmid #233546 | JDW 1392 (pLenti-CMV-FOXF1-P2A-H2A-mCherry) | addgene full sequence | sequence record 466073 | Addgene NGS Result
ACCAAGCCTCCTACTATCATTATGAATAATTTTATATACCACAGCCAATTTGTTATGTTAAACCAATTCC
ACAAACTTGCCCATTTATCTAATTCCAATAATTCTTGTTCATTCTTTTCTTGCTGGTTTTGCGATTCTTC
AATTAAGGAGTGTATTAAGCTTGTGTAATTGTTAATTTCTCTGTCCCACTCCATCCAGGTCGTGTGATTC
CAAATCTGTTCCAGAGATTTATTACTCCAACTAGCATTCCAAGGCACAGCAGTGGTGCAAATGAGTTTTC
CAGAGCAACCCCAAATCCCCAGGAGCTGTTGATCCTTTAGGTATCTTTCCACAGCCAGGATTCTTGCCTG
GAGCTGCTTGATGCCCCAGACTGTGAGTTGCAACAGATGCTGTTGCGCCTCAATAGCCCTCAGCAAATTG
TTCTGCTGCTGCACTATACCAGACAATAATTGTCTGGCCTGTACCGTCAGCGTCATTGACGCTGCGCCCA
TAGTGCTTCCTGCTGCTCCCAAGAACCCAAGGAACAAAGCTCCTATTCCCACTGCTCTTTTTTCTCTCTG
CACCACTCTTCTCTTTGCCTTGGTGGGTGCTACTCCTAATGGTTCAATTTTTACTACTTTATATTTATAT
AATTCACTTCTCCAATTGTCCCTCATATCTCCTCCTCCAGGTCTGAAGATCAGCGGCCGCTTGCTGTGCG
GTGGTCTTACTTTTGTTTTGCTCTTCCTCTATCTTGTCTAAAGCTTCCTTGGTGTCTTTTATCTCTATCC
TTTGATGCACACAATAGAGGGTTGCTACTGTATTATATAATGATCTAAGTTCTTCTGATCCTGTCTGAAG
GGATGGTTGTAGCTGTCCCAGTATTTGTCTACAGCCTTCTGATGTTTCTAACAGGCCAGGATTAACTGCG
AATCGTTCTAGCTCCCTGCTTGCCCATACTATATGTTTTAATTTATATTTTTTCTTTCCCCCTGGCCTTA
ACCGAATTTTTTCCCATCGCGATCTAATTCTCCCCCGCTTAATACTGACGCTCTCGCACCCATCTCTCTC
CTTCTAGCCTCCGCTAGTCAAAATTTTTGGCGTACTCACCAGTCGCCGCCCCTCGCCTCTTGCCGTGCGC
GCTTCAGCAAGCCGAGTCCTGCGTCGAGAGAGCTCCTCTGGTTTCCCTTTCGCTTTCAAGTCCCTGTTCG
GGCGCCACTGCTAGAGATTTTCCACACTGACTAAAAGGGTCTGAGGGATCTCTAGTTACCAGAGTCACAC
AACAGACGGGCACACACTACTTGAAGCACTCAAGGCAAGCTTTATTGAGGCTTAAGCAGTGGGTTCCCTA
GTTAGCCAGAGAGCTCCCAGGCTCAGATCTGGTCTAACCAGAGAGACCCGTTTATGTATCGAGCTAGGCA
CTTAAATACAATATCTCTGCAATGCGGCAATTCAGTGGTTCGTCCAATCCATGTCAGACCCGTCTGTTGC
CTTCCTAATAAGGCACGATCGTACCACCTTACTTCCACCAATCGGCATGCACGGTGCTTTTTCTCTCCTT
GTAAGGCATGTTGCTAACTCATCGTTACCATGTTGCAAGACTACAAGAGTATTGCATAAGACTACATTAA
GCTTGCAGCTCCAGCTTTTGTTCCCTTTAGTGAGGGTTAATTGCGCGCTTGGCGTAATCATGGTCATAGC
TGTTTCCTGTGTGAAATTGTTATCCGCTCACAATTCCACACAACATACGAGCCGGAAGCATAAAGTGTAA
AGCCTGGGGTGCCTAATGAGTGAGCTAACTCACATTAATTGCGTTGCGCTCACTGCCCGCTTTCCAGTCG
GGAAACCTGTCGTGCCAGCTGCATTAATGAATCGGCCAACGCGCGGGGAGAGGCGGTTTGCGTATTGGGC
GCTCTTCCGCTTCCTCGCTCACTGACTCGCTGCGCTCGGTCGTTCGGCTGCGGCGAGCGGTATCAGCTCA
CTCAAAGGCGGTAATACGGTTATCCACAGAATCAGGGGATAACGCAGGAAAGAACATGTGAGCAAAAGGC
CAGCAAAAGGCCAGGAACCGTAAAAAGGCCGCGTTGCTGGCGTTTTTCCATAGGCTCCGCCCCCCTGACG
AGCATCACAAAAATCGACGCTCAAGTCAGAGGTGGCGAAACCCGACAGGACTATAAAGATACCAGGCGTT
TCCCCCTGGAAGCTCCCTCGTGCGCTCTCCTGTTCCGACCCTGCCGCTTACCGGATACCTGTCCGCCTTT
CTCCCTTCGGGAAGCGTGGCGCTTTCTCATAGCTCACGCTGTAGGTATCTCAGTTCGGTGTAGGTCGTTC
GCTCCAAGCTGGGCTGTGTGCACGAACCCCCCGTTCAGCCCGACCGCTGCGCCTTATCCGGTAACTATCG
TCTTGAGTCCAACCCGGTAAGACACGACTTATCGCCACTGGCAGCAGCCACTGGTAACAGGATTAGCAGA
GCGAGGTATGTAGGCGGTGCTACAGAGTTCTTGAAGTGGTGGCCTAACTACGGCTACACTAGAAGAACAG
TATTTGGTATCTGCGCTCTGCTGAAGCCAGTTACCTTCGGAAAAAGAGTTGGTAGCTCTTGATCCGGCAA
ACAAACCACCGCTGGTAGCGGTGGTTTTTTTGTTTGCAAGCAGCAGATTACGCGCAGAAAAAAAGGATCT
CAAGAAGATCCTTTGATCTTTTCTACGGGGTCTGACGCTCAGTGGAACGAAAACTCACGTTAAGGGATTT
TGGTCATGAGATTATCAAAAAGGATCTTCACCTAGATCCTTTTAAATTAAAAATGAAGTTTTAAATCAAT
CTAAAGTATATATGAGTAAACTTGGTCTGACAGTTACCAATGCTTAATCAGTGAGGCACCTATCTCAGCG
ATCTGTCTATTTCGTTCATCCATAGTTGCCTGACTCCCCGTCGTGTAGATAACTACGATACGGGAGGGCT
TACCATCTGGCCCCAGTGCTGCAATGATACCGCGAGACCCACGCTCACCGGCTCCAGATTTATCAGCAAT
AAACCAGCCAGCCGGAAGGGCCGAGCGCAGAAGTGGTCCTGCAACTTTATCCGCCTCCATCCAGTCTATT
AATTGTTGCCGGGAAGCTAGAGTAAGTAGTTCGCCAGTTAATAGTTTGCGCAACGTTGTTGCCATTGCTA
CAGGCATCGTGGTGTCACGCTCGTCGTTTGGTATGGCTTCATTCAGCTCCGGTTCCCAACGATCAAGGCG
AGTTACATGATCCCCCATGTTGTGCAAAAAAGCGGTTAGCTCCTTCGGTCCTCCGATCGTTGTCAGAAGT
AAGTTGGCCGCAGTGTTATCACTCATGGTTATGGCAGCACTGCATAATTCTCTTACTGTCATGCCATCCG
TAAGATGCTTTTCTGTGACTGGTGAGTACTCAACCAAGTCATTCTGAGAATAGTGTATGCGGCGACCGAG
TTGCTCTTGCCCGGCGTCAATACGGGATAATACCGCGCCACATAGCAGAACTTTAAAAGTGCTCATCATT
GGAAAACGTTCTTCGGGGCGAAAACTCTCAAGGATCTTACCGCTGTTGAGATCCAGTTCGATGTAACCCA
CTCGTGCACCCAACTGATCTTCAGCATCTTTTACTTTCACCAGCGTTTCTGGGTGAGCAAAAACAGGAAG
GCAAAATGCCGCAAAAAAGGGAATAAGGGCGACACGGAAATGTTGAATACTCATACTCTTCCTTTTTCAA
TATTATTGAAGCATTTATCAGGGTTATTGTCTCATGAGCGGATACATATTTGAATGTATTTAGAAAAATA
AACAAATAGGGGTTCCGCGCACATTTCCCCGAAAAGTGCCACCTAAATTGTAAGCGTTAATATTTTGTTA
AAATTCGCGTTAAATTTTTGTTAAATCAGCTCATTTTTTAACCAATAGGCCGAAATCGGCAAAATCCCTT
ATAAATCAAAAGAATAGACCGAGATAGGGT
[37 nt withheld, positions 3951-3987]
AAAGAACGTGGACTCCAACGTCAAAGG
[49 nt withheld, positions 4015-4063]
T
[91 nt withheld, positions 4065-4155]
G
[124 nt withheld, positions 4157-4280]
CCCATTCGCCATTCAGGCTGCGCAACTGTTGGGAAGGGCGATCGGTGCGGGCCTCTTCGCTATTACGCCA
GCTGGCGAAAGGGGGATGTGCTGCAAGGCGATTAAGTTGGGTAACGCCAGGGTTTTCCCAGTCACGACGT
TGTAAAACGACGGCCAGTGAGCGCGCGTAATACGACTCACTATAGGGCGAATTGGGTACGTCCCTAGGCC
TCCAAAAAAGCCTCCTCACTACTTCTGGAATAGCTCAGAGGCCGAGGCGGCCTCGGCCTCTGCATAAATA
AAAAAAATTAGTCAGCCATGGGGCGGAGAATGGGCGGAACTGGGCGGAGTTAGGGGCGGGATGGGCGGAG
TTAGGGGCGGGATAGCTAGAGCCAGACATGATAAGATACATTGATGAGTTTGGACAAACCACAACTAGAA
TGCAGTGAAAAAAATGCTTTATTTGTGAAATTTGTGATGCTATTGCTTTATTTGTAACCATTATAAGCTG
CAATAAACAAGTTCCTCTCACTCTCTGATATTCATTTCTTTGCAAGTTATAAATACTGAATAATAAGATG
ACATGAACTACTACTGCTAGAGATTTTCCACACTGACTAAAAGGGTCTGAGGGATCTCTAGTTACCAGAG
TCACACAACAGACGGGCACACACTACTTGAAGCACTCAAGGCAAGCTTTATTGAGGCTTAAGCAGTGGGT
TCCCTAGTTAGCCAGAGAGCTCCCAGGCTCAGATCTGGTCTAACCAGAGAGACCCAGTACAAGCAAAAAG
CAGATCTTGTCTTCGTTGGGAGTGAGCTAGCCCTTCCAGTCCCCCCTTTTCTTTTAAAAAGTGGCTAAGA
TCTACAGCTGCCTTGTAAGTCATTGGTCTTAAAGGTACCGAGCTCGAATTGTGCTTAGCCCTCCCACACA
TAACCAGAGGGCAGCAATTCACGAATCCCAACTGCCGTCGGCTGTCCATCACTGTCCTTCACTATGGCTT
TGATCCCAGGATGCAGATCGAGAAGCACCTGTCGGCACCGTCCGCAGGGGCTCAAGATGCCCCTGTTCTC
ATTTCCGATCGCGACGATACAAGTCAGGTTGCCAGCTGCCGCAGCAGCAGCAGTGCCCAGCACCACGAGT
TCTGCACAAGGTCCCCCAGTAAAATGATATACATTGACACCAGTGAAGATGCGGCCGTCGCTAGAGAGAG
CTGCGCTGGCGACGCTGTAGTCTTCAGAGATGGGGATGCTGTTGATTGTAGCCGTTGCTCTTTCAATGAG
GGTGGATTCTTCTTGAGACAAAGGCTTGGCCATGGTTTAGTTCCTCACCTTGTCGTATTATACTATGCCG
ATATACTATGCCGATGATTAATTGTCAACACGTGCTGATCAGATCCGAAAATGGATATACAAGCTCCCGG
GAGCTTTTTGCAAAAGCCTAGGCCTCCAAAAAAGCCTCCTCACTACTTCTGGAATAGCTCAGAGGCAGAG
GCGGCCTCGGCCTCTGCATAAATAAAAAAAATTAGTCAGCCATGGGGCGGAGAATGGGCGGAACTGGGCG
GAGTTAGGGGCGGGATGGGCGGAGTTAGGGGCGGGACTATGGTTGCTGACTAATTGAGATGCATGCTTTG
CATACTTCTGCCTGCTGGGGAGCCTGGGGACTTTCCACACCTGGTTGCTGACTAATTGAGATGCATGCTT
TGCATACTTCTGCCTGCTGGGGAGCCTGGGGACTTTCCACACCCTAACTGACACACATTCCACAGAATTA
ATTCCAAACTCATTACTAACCGGATATCTGCAGAATTCCAGGCGGGGAGGCGGCCCAAAGGGAGATCCGA
CTCGTCTGAGGGCGAAGGCGAAGACGCGGAAGAGGCCGCAGAGCCGGCAGCAGGCCGCGGGAAGGAAGGT
CCGCTGGATTGAGGGCCGAAGGGACGTAGCAGAAGGACGTCCCGCGCAGAATCCAGGTGGCAACACAGGC
GAGCAGCCATGGAAAGGACGTCAGCTTCCCCGACAACACCACGGAATTGTCAGTGCCCAACAGCCGAGCC
CCTGTCCAGCAGCGGGCAAGGCAGGCGGCGATGAGTTCCGCCGTGGCAATAGGGAGGGGGAAAGCGAAAG
TCCCGGAAAGGAGCTGACAGGTGGTGGCAATGCCCCAACCAGTGGGGGTTGCGTCAGCAAACACAGTGCA
CACCACGCCACGTTGCCTGACAACGGGCCACAACTCCTCATAAAGAGACAGCAACCAGGATTTATACAAG
GAGGAGAAAATGAAAGCCATACGGGAAGCAATAGCATGATACAAAGGCATTAAAGCAGCGTATCCACATA
GCGTAAAAGGAGCAACATAGTTAAGAATACCAGTCAATCTTTCACAAATTTTGTAATCCAGAGGTTGATT
GTCGAGCGGCCGCCACTGTGCTGGATATCAACCACTTTGTACAAGAAAGCTGGGAGATCTCTCGAGCTAT
CATTACTTGTACAGCTCGTCCATGCCGCCGGTGGAGTGGCGGCCCTCGGCGCGCTCGTACTGTTCCACGA
TGGTGTAGTCCTCGTTGTGGGAGGTGATGTCCAGCTTGATGTTGACGTTGTAGGCGCCGGGCAGCTGCAC
GGGCTTCTTGGCCTTGTAGGTGGTCTTGACCTCGGCGTCGTAGTGGCCGCCGTCCTTCAGCTTCAGCCTC
TGCTTGATCTCGCCCTTCAGGGCGCCGTCCTCGGGGTACATCCGCTCGGAGGAGGCCTCCCAGCCCATGG
TCTTCTTCTGCATTACGGGGCCGTCGGAGGGGAAGTTGGTGCCGCGCAGCTTCACCTTGTAGATGAACTC
GCCGTCCTGCAGGGAGGAGTCCTGGGTCACGGTCACCACGCCGCCGTCCTCGAAGTTCATCACGCGCTCC
CACTTGAAGCCCTCGGGGAAGGACAGCTTCAAGTAGTCGGGGATGTCGGCGGGGTGCTTCACGTAGGCCT
TGGAGCCGTACATGAACTGAGGGGACAGGATGTCCCAGGCGAAGGGCAGGGGGCCGCCCTTGGTCACCTT
CAGCTTGGCGGTCTGGGTGCCCTCGTAGGGGCGGCCCTCGCCCTCGCCCTCGATCTCGAACTCGTGGCCG
TTCACGGAGCCCTCCATGTGCACCTTGAAGCGCATGAACTCCTTGATGATGGCCATGTTGTCCTCCTCGC
CCTTGCTCACCATCCCCCCTGCGGTTTTCTGCTGGCCCTTCTTACCAATCAGAGACTTGTGGATGTGAGG
AATGACTCCTCCTCCAGCAATGGTGGCCTTGATAAGCGAGTCCAGCTCCTCGTCTCCGCGGATGGCCAGC
TGTAAATGTCTGGGAGTGATTCGCTTCACCTTCAGATCCTTAGAAGCGTTTCCAGCCAACTCCAGCACCT
CAGCGGTGAGATACTCCAGGATAGCAGCACTGTAAACCGCAGCTGTAGCTCCGACACGGCCATGGCTGGT
GGTTCGTGTCTTCAGGTGCCTGTGGATACGACCTACAGGGAACTGCAGACCAGCTCTCTGAGATCTGGAG
ACGGCTTTCGTCTTGGCTTTTCCACTGTCTTTACCTGCTTTTCCACCTGCCATCCTAGGTGGCCCGGGAT
TCTCTTCGACATCCCCTGCTTGTTTCAACAGGGAGAAGTTAGTGGCTCCGGTACCCATCACGCAAGGCTT
GATGTCTTGGTAGGTGACCTGCTGGTGGTAGTAGGAGCCCCCGCCGGCCGAGTGCATGGAAGAGGACGCC
ATGGCGTTGAAAGAGAAGACAAACTCCTTTCGGTCACACATGCTGGGCGACTGCGAGTGATACCGCGGGA
TGCCTTGCAGCTCGGCTGGGGCGTTGTGGCTGTTCTGGTGCAGATACGGCTGCTCCAGGGAGTGCGTGGA
GAGGCTGCCGGACAGGGGGTTGGCCGCGGGGTTACAGGGGGACAGGGGCTGCTGCTTGATATAAGAGGCG
CCGCTGTTGAGCGCCGCGGACGCCGAGGGCGGCCAGGCCGCCGCCGAGCCCGAGTAGACGGCGTGCGGCT
CCATGACCCCACCGGCGCCGGTGGGCAGCAGCGGGGAGGCGGGCACCGAGCTGTCGTGGTGCGGGTACTC
GCCGGCCGCCGCGCCGCCGCAGCCGCCCATGTACGAGTGGCCGCCGTTGGAAGGCAGGTGGGGCACCGAG
TGGCTGGGCAGGGCCATGCCGTCCACGTTGCCCGGCAAGTGGCCGTTCATCATGCCCAGGCCGCCCTCCA
GCGCCAGGCTGTTGGGCGGGCACGAGAGGCCGCCGGCCGAGCCCTGGAAGCCGTAGGTGTCCGGGAGGTG
GTTGAAGCCGAGCCCGTTCATCATGCTGTACATGGGCTTGAGCGCCTGGCATTTCCTTCGGAAGCCGCGC
GGCCGCCGCCGAAAGGAGCCCTCCTCGAACATGAACTCGCTGGCCGGGTCGATGGTCCAGTAGTGGCCCT
TGCCGGGCCGCCCAAGGCCCTTGGGTAGCTTGATGAAGCACTCGTTGAGCGAGAGGTTGTGGCGCACGGA
GTTCTTCCAGCCCTGGTAGGAGCCCCGGAAGAAGGGGAAGCGGCTCTGCAGGAACTGGTAGATCTCGCTC
AGCGTCAGGCGCTTGGTGGGTGAACTCTGGATGGCCATGACGATGAGCGCGATGTAGGAATAGGGCGGCT
TCTCCGGGCGCCGGATGCCGGCGTTGGTCTTCTTGGCCTTGGACGGGCCGGACGACGCGGGGTCCATGGC
CGCGCCGCCTCCCCCGCCGCCGCCGCCGCCGCCGCCGTGCGGTGGCTGCTGCTTCTCGGGCGCCGAAGAG
AATTCGAATCGATGGGATCCCTTATCGTCGTCGTCCTTGTAATCCATGGTGGCGGATCCAGCCTGCTTTT
TTGTACAAACTTGTTGATATCTGCAGAATTCCACCACACTGGACTAGAGTCGGTGTCTTCTATGGAGGTC
AAAACAGCGTGGATGGCGTCTCCAGGCGATCTGACGGTTCACTAAACGAGCTCTGCTTATATAGACCTCC
CACCGTACACGCCTACCGCCCATTTGCGTCAATGGGGCGGAGTTGTTACGACATTTTGGAAAGTCCCGTT
GATTTTGGTGCCAAAACAAACTCCCATTGACGTCAATGGGGTGGAGACTTGGAAATCCCCGTGAGTCAAA
CCGCTATCCACGCCCATTGATGTACTGCCAAAACCGCATCACCATGGTAATAGCGATGACTAATACGTAG
ATGTACTGCCAAGTAGGAAAGTCCCATAAGGTCATGTACTGGGCATAATGCCAGGCGGGCCATTTACCGT
CATTGACGTCAATAGGGGGCGTACTTGGCATATGATACACTTGATGTACTGCCAAGTGGGCAGTTTACCG
TAAATACTCCACCCATTGACGTCAATGGAAAGTCCCTATTGGCGTTACTATGGGAACATACGTCATTATT
GACGTCAATGGGCGGGGGTCGTTGGGCGGTCAGCCAGGCGGGCCATTTACCGTAAGTTATGTAACGCGGA
ACTCCCAAGCTTATCGATAAAATTTTGAATTTTGTAATTTGTTTTTGTAATTCTTTAGTTTGTATGTCTG
TTGCTATTATGTCTACTATTCTTTCCCCTGCACTGTACCCCCCAATCCCCCCTTTTCTTTTAAAAGTTAA
CCGATACCGTCGAGATCCGTTCACTAATCGAATGGATCTGTCTCTGTCTCTCTCTCCACCTTCTTCTTCT
ATTCCTTCGGGCCTGTCGGGTCCCCTCGGGGTTGGGAGGTGGGTCTGAAACGATAATGGTGAATATCCCT
GCCTAACTCTATTCACTATAGAAAGTACAGCAAAAACTATTCTTAAACCT
Features (pLannotate 1.2.2; 34 found; start..end, strand, type, name):
    301..534     -  misc_feature   RRE: The Rev response element (RRE) of HIV-1 allows for Rev-dependent mRNA export from the nucleus to the cytoplasm.
    680..1043    -  CDS            HIV-1 gag (fragment): gag protein from human immunodeficiency virus 1; gag
   1027..1152    -  misc_feature   HIV-1 Ψ: packaging signal of human immunodeficiency virus type 1
   1199..1379    -  LTR            5' LTR (truncated): truncated 5' long terminal repeat (LTR) from HIV-1
   1380..1606    -  promoter       RSV promoter: Rous sarcoma virus enhancer/promoter
   1634..1652    -  promoter       T3 promoter: promoter for bacteriophage T3 RNA polymerase
   1697..1713    -  protein_bind   lac operator: The lac repressor binds to the lac operator to inhibit transcription in E. coli. This inhibition can be relieved by adding lactose or isopropyl-β-D-thiogalactopyranoside (IPTG). lac repressor encoded by lacI
   1721..1751    -  promoter       lac promoter: promoter for the E. coli lac operon
   1766..1787    -  protein_bind   CAP binding site: CAP binding activates transcription in the presence of cAMP. E. coli catabolite activator protein
   1800..1892    -  CDS            lacI (fragment): lac repressor; lacI; The lac repressor binds to the lac operator to inhibit transcription in E. coli. This inhibition can be relieved by adding lactose or isopropyl-β-D-thiogalactopyranoside (IPTG).
   2075..2663    -  rep_origin     ori: high-copy-number ColE1/pMB1/pBR322/pUC origin of replication
   2834..3694    -  CDS            AmpR: β-lactamase; bla; confers resistance to ampicillin, carbenicillin, and related antibiotics
   3695..3799    -  promoter       AmpR promoter: bla
   3852..4280    -  rep_origin     f1 ori (sequence partly withheld): f1 bacteriophage origin of replication; arrow indicates direction of (+) strand synthesis
   4285..4440    -  CDS            lacZα (fragment): LacZα fragment of β-galactosidase; lacZ fragment
   4448..4466    +  promoter       T7 promoter: promoter for bacteriophage T7 RNA polymerase
   4487..4622    -  rep_origin     SV40 ori: SV40 origin of replication
   4662..4783    -  polyA_signal   SV40 poly(A) signal: SV40 polyadenylation signal
   4855..5035    -  LTR            5' LTR (truncated): truncated 5' long terminal repeat (LTR) from HIV-1
   5021..5158    -  CDS            nef (fragment): NEF_HV1LA - Experimental evidence at protein level: Swiss-Prot protein existence level 1. Extracellular Nef protein targets CD4(+) T-lymphocytes for apoptosis by interacting with CXCR4 surface receptors. From Human immunodeficiency virus type 1 group M subtype B (isolate Lai) (HIV-1).
   5175..5573    -  CDS            BSD: blasticidin S deaminase; Aspergillus terreus BSD; confers resistance to blasticidin
   5592..5639    -  promoter       EM7 promoter: synthetic bacterial promoter&nbsp
   5687..6016    -  promoter       SV40 promoter: SV40 enhancer and early promoter
   6072..6660    -  misc_feature   WPRE: woodchuck hepatitis virus posttranscriptional regulatory element
   6692..6712    +  protein_bind   attB2: mutant version of attB; core recombination site for the Gateway® BP reaction BP Clonase™
   6736..7443    -  CDS            mCherry: mCherry is a basic (constitutively fluorescent) red fluorescent protein published in 2004, derived from Discosoma sp.. It is reported to be a very rapidly-maturing monomer with low acid sensitivity.
   7450..7833    -  CDS            H2AZ2: H2AV_CHICK - Also known as H2AF. Experimental evidence at protein level: Swiss-Prot protein existence level 1. Variant histone H2A which replaces conventional H2A in a subset of nucleosomes. Nucleosomes wrap and compact DNA into chromatin, limiting DNA accessibility to the cellular machineries which require DNA as a template. Histones thereby play a central role in transcription regulation, DNA repair, DNA replication and chromosomal stability. DNA accessibility is regulated via a complex set of post- translational modifications of histones, also called histone code, and nucleosome remodeling.
   7906..9039    -  CDS            FOXF1: FOXF1_HUMAN - Also known as FKHL5, FREAC1. Experimental evidence at transcript level: Swiss-Prot protein existence level 2. Probable transcription activator for a number of lung- specific genes. From Homo sapiens (Human).
   9068..9084    -  CDS            FLAG (fragment): FLAG® epitope tag, followed by an enterokinase cleavage site
   9100..9124    -  protein_bind   attB1: mutant version of attB; recombination site for the Gateway® BP reaction BP Clonase™
   9229..9432    -  promoter       CMV promoter: human cytomegalovirus (CMV) immediate early promoter
   9433..9736    -  enhancer       CMV enhancer: human cytomegalovirus immediate early enhancer
   9759..9875    -  misc_feature   cPPT/CTS: central polypurine tract and central termination sequence of HIV-1
   9894..9994    -  CDS            Rev (fragment): human immunodeficiency virus 1 (HIV-1) Rev protein; rev; enhances nuclear export of unspliced and incompletely spliced viral mRNAs
