[The description below was written by a language model from this plasmid's Addgene catalogue record and pLannotate feature annotations shown in this document.]
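Description:
JDW 1392 (pLenti-CMV-FOXF1-P2A-H2A-mCherry) is a lentiviral expression plasmid of about 10 kb built on the pLenti-CMV-BLAST-DEST backbone, with the insert introduced by Gateway recombination, as shown by the attB1 and attB2 sites flanking the payload. It is maintained in E. coli through a high-copy ColE1/pUC-type origin and ampicillin resistance (AmpR), and it also carries an f1 origin. The viral framework is that of an HIV-1-derived transfer vector. An RSV promoter is fused to a truncated 5' LTR, followed by the Ψ packaging signal, a gag fragment, the Rev response element and the cPPT/CTS. A second truncated LTR downstream, followed by an SV40 poly(A) signal, closes the proviral unit. These elements allow the genomic RNA to be transcribed, exported and packaged when packaging functions are supplied separately in producer cells.

The payload is a single CMV enhancer/promoter-driven open reading frame encoding human FOXF1, a forkhead transcription factor, with an N-terminal FLAG tag. It is followed by a P2A peptide and a histone H2A–mCherry fusion. The P2A is stated in the catalogue entry but is not annotated separately in the feature table, and the annotation software matches the histone portion to an H2A.Z-type variant. Ribosomal skipping at P2A yields FOXF1 and the reporter as separate proteins, so transduced cells are marked by chromatin-bound, nuclear red fluorescence. A WPRE downstream enhances transcript expression. A separate SV40 promoter/EM7 cassette drives blasticidin S deaminase, which allows blasticidin selection of transduced mammalian cells. The construct suits stable FOXF1 overexpression with fluorescent tracking, and the associated study concerns the transcriptional basis of organ-specific endothelial diversity.
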