Addgene plasmid #233546: JDW 1392 (pLenti-CMV-FOXF1-P2A-H2A-mCherry)
Purpose: A CMV driven human FOXF1 followed by a P2A cleavage peptide and an H2A mCherry fusion protein.
Depositing lab: Joshua Wythe. Depositing organization: University of Virginia. Publication: Defining the Transcriptional and Epigenetic Basis of Organotypic Endothelial Diversity in the Developing and Adult Mouse. Cantu Gutierrez ME, Hill MC, Largoza G, Martin JF, Wythe JD. bioRxiv 2021.11.15.468651 10.1101/2021.11.15.468651.
Backbone
  Vector backbone: pLenti-CMV-BLAST-DEST
  Vector type: Lentiviral
Growth in bacteria
  Bacterial resistance: Ampicillin, 100 μg/mL
  Growth temperature: 37°C
  Growth strain: NEB Stable
  Copy number: High Copy
Gene/Insert
  Gene/Insert name: FOXF1
  Species: H. sapiens (human)
  Entrez Gene: FOXF1 (a.k.a. FKHL5, ACDMPV, FREAC1, MGC105125)
  Tag / fusion protein: FLAG (N terminal on insert)
  Cloning method: Gateway Cloning
Terms and licenses: Academic/Nonprofit Terms; Industry Terms: Not Available to Industry
Depositor comments: Please visit https://doi.org/10.1101/2021.11.15.468651 for bioRxiv preprint.
How to cite: JDW 1392 (pLenti-CMV-FOXF1-P2A-H2A-mCherry) was a gift from Joshua Wythe (Addgene plasmid # 233546 ; http://n2t.net/addgene:233546 ; RRID:Addgene_233546)
